Addgene plasmid #153681: pGBW-m4252919
Purpose: Mammalian expression plasmid for SARS-CoV-2 E (envelope)
Depositing lab: Ginkgo Bioworks & Benjie Chen. Depositing organization: Ginkgo Bioworks.
Backbone
  Vector backbone: pTwist_CMV_Hygro_6 with AarI site removed
  Backbone size w/o insert (bp): 6525
  Vector type: Mammalian Expression
  Selectable markers: Hygromycin
Growth in bacteria
  Bacterial resistance: Ampicillin, 100 μg/mL
  Growth temperature: 37°C
  Growth strain: DH5alpha
  Copy number: High Copy
Gene/Insert
  Gene/Insert name: SARS-CoV-2 E (envelope) (alt names: envelope protein; E protein)
  Species: Severe acute respiratory syndrome coronavirus 2
  Insert size (bp): 221
  Mutation: wt
  Entrez Gene: E (a.k.a. GU280_gp04)
  Promoter: CMV
  Tag / fusion protein: Cleavable TEV;TRX (C terminal on backbone)
  Cloning method: Unknown
Resource information
  A portion of this plasmid was derived from a plasmid made by: GinkgoBioworks
Depositor comments: NCBI reference sequence: 43740570
How to cite: pGBW-m4252919 was a gift from Ginkgo Bioworks & Benjie Chen (Addgene plasmid # 153681 ; http://n2t.net/addgene:153681 ; RRID:Addgene_153681)
