[The description below was written by a language model from this plasmid's Addgene catalogue record and pLannotate feature annotations shown in this document.]
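Description:
pGBW-m4252919 is a mammalian expression plasmid for the wild-type envelope (E) protein of SARS-CoV-2, built on a pTwist_CMV_Hygro_6 backbone from which an AarI site was removed. It is maintained in E. coli as a high-copy plasmid through a ColE1/pUC-type origin and selected with ampicillin via the β-lactamase gene. For selection in mammalian cells it carries a separate hygromycin B phosphotransferase cassette driven by the human ubiquitin C promoter and closed by a synthetic polyadenylation signal. The full sequenced record is about 7.2 kb.

The expression unit lies on the reverse strand of the annotated sequence. The CMV immediate early enhancer, which spans the numbering origin, and CMV promoter elements sit upstream of the short E open reading frame. E is a small viroporin that forms pentameric ion-conducting pores in host membranes and participates in virion morphogenesis and assembly. The catalogue lists a backbone-encoded C-terminal tag consisting of a cleavable TEV site and thioredoxin. The feature table agrees in showing E. coli trxA directly downstream of E, followed by a 6xHis tag that the catalogue fields do not mention. The TEV site itself is not annotated but would fit in the short gap between E and trxA. This arrangement should give an E–thioredoxin–His fusion suited to solubility enhancement, affinity capture and protease removal of the tag. An SV40 poly(A) region lies next to the cassette, although it is annotated in the opposite orientation. β-globin insulator fragments, rrnG and T7 terminators flank the units, presumably to limit transcriptional read-through between them. The record supports use for transient or hygromycin-selected stable expression of E protein in mammalian cells.
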