Features (pLannotate 1.2.2; 21 found; start..end, strand, type, name):
    211..259     +  polyA_signal   poly(A) signal: synthetic polyadenylation signal
    277..323     +  terminator     T7 terminator: transcription terminator for bacteriophage T7 RNA polymerase
    328..399     -  misc_feature   5' β-globin insulator: insulator upstream of the human β-globin locus (Farrell et al., 2002)
    551..687     -  terminator     rrnG terminator: transcription terminator from the E. coli ribosomal RNA rrnG operon (Albrechtsen et al., 1991)
    700..1560    -  CDS            AmpR: β-lactamase; bla; confers resistance to ampicillin, carbenicillin, and related antibiotics
   1826..1874    -  polyA_signal   poly(A) signal: synthetic polyadenylation signal
   1902..2923    -  CDS            HygR (fragment): hygromycin B phosphotransferase confers resistance to hygromycin
   2933..4142    -  promoter       UbC promoter: human ubiquitin C promoter
   4406..4470    +  CDS            bla(M) (fragment): β-lactamase lacking the signal sequence; bla(M); allows cytosolic expression of β-lactamase
   4642..5230    +  rep_origin     ori: high-copy-number ColE1/pMB1/pBR322/pUC origin of replication
   5456..5527    -  misc_feature   3' β-globin insulator: insulator downstream of the human β-globin locus (Farrell et al., 2002)
   5572..5708    -  terminator     rrnG terminator: transcription terminator from the E. coli ribosomal RNA rrnG operon (Albrechtsen et al., 1991)
   5738..5784    -  terminator     T7 terminator: transcription terminator for bacteriophage T7 RNA polymerase
   5807..5876    +  CDS            large T antigen (fragment): large T antigen from SV40 (simian virus 40)
   5899..6020    +  polyA_signal   SV40 poly(A) signal: SV40 polyadenylation signal
   6113..6130    -  CDS            6xHis: 6xHis affinity tag
   6152..6478    -  CDS            trxA: THIO_ECO57 - Experimental evidence at protein level: Swiss-Prot protein existence level 1. Participates in various redox reactions through the reversible oxidation of its active center dithiol to a disulfide and catalyzes dithiol-disulfide exchange reactions. From Escherichia coli O157:H7.
   6500..6724    -  CDS            E: VEMP_SARS2 - Experimental evidence at protein level: Swiss-Prot protein existence level 1. Plays a central role in virus morphogenesis and assembly. Acts as a viroporin and self-assembles in host membranes forming pentameric protein-lipid pores that allow ion transport. Also plays a role in the induction of apoptosis (By similarity). Regulates the localization of S protein at cis-Golgi, the place of virus budding (PubMed:33229438). May act by slowing down the cell secretory pathway (PubMed:33229438). May interfere with tight-junction stability by interacting with host MPP5. This would result i
   6799..6850    -  promoter       CMVd2 promoter: truncated human cytomegalovirus (CMV) immediate early promoter that yields moderately reduced expression relative to the full-length promoter
   6913..6930    +  promoter       CMV promoter (fragment): human cytomegalovirus (CMV) immediate early promoter
   7003..130     -  enhancer       CMV enhancer (across the origin): human cytomegalovirus immediate early enhancer
>Addgene plasmid #153681 | pGBW-m4252919 | addgene full sequence | sequence record 300689 | Ginkgo NGS Result
CTCCACCCATTGACGTCAATGGAAAGTCCCTATTGGCGTTACTATGGGAACATACGTCATTATTGACGTC
AATGGGCGGGGGTCGTTGGGCGGTCAGCCAGGCGGGCCATTTACCGTAAGTTATGTAACGCGGAACTCCA
TATATGGGCTATGAACTAATGACCCCGTAATTGATTACTAGATCTGGCTACACTCGATCAGCAGTTAGAT
AATAAAATCGCTATCCATCGAAGATGGATGTGTGTTGGTTTTTTGTGTGTGTAACGCAACGATTGATAGC
ATAACCCCTTGGGGCCTCTAAACGGGTCTTGAGGGGTTTTTTGAATTGAGAGGTAGCTGAAGCTGCTGTT
ATGACCACTAGAGGGAAGAAGATACCTGTGGAGCTAATGGTCCAAGATGTCGGGAGCCGCGATCGCTGCC
AAAAAGGTAAGCTGACGATAGCTGACGAGATTCGATGCCCGACGAGCAAATGAGCGCCACGGCTGTTCGC
GTAAGCTCGAAACGACGGAGATTCGATAGAGCCAGAGTCGAGTTTAAACGATTCGGGATCTTAAGGATAA
ATTTCTGGTAAGGAGGACACGTATGGAAGTGGGCAAGTTGGGGAAGCCGTATCCGTTGCTGAATCTGGCA
TATGTGGGAGTATAAGACGCGCAGCGTCGCATCAGGCATTTTTTTCTGCGCCAATGCACCTAGAATCGGT
TACCAATGCTTAATCAGTGAGGCACCTATCTCAGCGATCTGTCTATTTCGTTCATCCATAGTTGCCTGAC
TCCCCGTCGTGTAGATAACTACGATACGGGAGGGCTTACCATCTGGCCCCAGTGCTGCAATGATACCGCG
AGACCCACGCTCACCGGCTCCAGATTTATCAGCAATAAACCAGCCAGCCGGAAGGGCCGAGCGCAGAAGT
GGTCCTGCAACTTTATCCGCCTCCATCCAGTCTATCAACTGTTGCCGGGAAGCTAGAGTAAGTAGTTCGC
CAGTTAATAGTTTACGCAAGGTTGTTGCCATTGCTACAGGCATCGTGGTGTCACGCTCGTCGTTTGGTAT
GGCTTCATTCAGCTCCGGTTCCCAACGATCAAGGCGAGTTACATGATCCCCCATGTTGTGCAAAAAAGCG
GTTAGCTCCTTCGGTCCTCCAATCGTTGTCAGAAGTAAGTTGGCCGCAGTGTTATCACTCATGGTTATGG
CAGCACTGCATAATTCTCTTACTGTCATGCCATCCGTAAGATGCTTTTCTGTGACTGGTGAATACTCAAC
CAAGTCATTCTGAGAATAGTGTATGCGGCGACCGAGTTGCTCTTGCCCGGCGTCAATACGGGATAATACC
GCGCCACATAGCAGAACTTTAAAAGTGCTCATCATTGGAAAGCGTTCTTCGGGGCGAAAACTCTCAAGGA
TCTTACCGCTGTTGAGATCCAGTTCGATGTAACCCACTCGCGCACCCAACTGATCTTCAGCATCTTTTAC
TTTCACCAGCGTTTCTGGGTGAGCAAAAACAGGAAGGCAAAATGCCGCAAAAAAGGGAATAAGGGCGACA
CGGAAATGTTGAATACTCATGCGAAAGCCTCCTGCTGATCCTGTCTCTTGATAGATGTTTGCAAAAGCTA
GGACTCGATTATACGTTGACCGATCAGACTATCAATATCTAGGTTTAAACAGATCGGTACGCTGCCGTGA
CCAGGCTTGAGTACAATATCTGACGATTGGACTTCCTGGGTCCCAAGCTGGATTCCGACTGGCTGACTGC
CAAGCAACGATATGGATCGTCGAGACTCGCACTGAGAGGATCGTTCTCGGTACACCAGGCGCGCCTAGCG
TTACACACACAAAAAACCAACACACATCCATCTTCGATGGATAGCGATTTTATTATCTAAGACTAGGCTT
ACATACTAGCTTATTCCTTTGCCCTCGGACGAGTGCTGGGGCGTCGGTTTCCACTATCGGCGAGTACTTC
TACACAGCCATCGGTCCAGACGGCGGCGCTTCTGCGGGCGATTTGTGTACGCCCGACAGTCCCGGCTCCG
GATCGGACGATTGCGTCGCATCGACCCTGCGCCCAAGCTGCATCATCGAAATTGCCGTCAACCAAGCTCT
GATAGAGTTGGTCAAGACCAATGCGGAGCATATACGCCCGGAGCCGGGGCGATCCTGCAAGCTCCGGATG
CCTCCGCTCGAAGTAGCGCGTCTGCTGCTCCATACAAGCCAACCACGGCCTCCAGAAGAAGATGTTGGCG
ACCTCGTATTGGGAATCCCCGAACATCGCCTCGCTCCAGTCAATGACCGCTGTTATGCGGCCATTGTCCG
TCAGGACATTGTTGGAGCCGAAATCCGCGTGCACGAGGTGCCGGACTTCGGGGCAGTCCTCGGCCCAAAG
CATCAGCTCATCGAGAGCCTGCGCGACGGACGCACTGACGGTGTCGTCCATCACAGTTTGCCAGTGATAC
ACATGGGGATCAGCAATCGCGCATATGAAATCACGCCATGTAGTGTATTGACCGATTCCTTGCGGTCCGA
ATGGGCCGAACCCGCTCGTCTGGCTAAGATCGGCGGCAGCGATGGCATCCATTGCCTCCGCGACCGGCTG
CAGAACAGCGGGCAGTTCGGTTTCAGGCAGGTCTTGCAACGTGACACCCTGTGCACGGCGGGAGATGCAA
TAGGTCAGGCTCTCGCTGAACTCCCCAATGTCAAGCACTTCCGGAATCGGGAGCGCGGCGGATGCAAAGT
GCCGATAAACATAACGATCTTTGTAGAAACCATCGGCGCAGCTATTTACCCGCAGGACATATCCACGCCC
TCCTACATCGAAGCTGAAAGCACGAGATTCTTCGCCCTCCGAGAGCTGCATCAGGTCGGAGACGCTGTCG
AACTTTTCGATCAGAAACTTCTCGACAGACGTCGCGGTGAGTTCAGGCTTTTTACCCATGTTGTCTAACA
AAAAAGCCAAAAACGGCCAGAATTTAGCGGACAATTTACAAGTCTAACACTGAAAATTACATATTGACCC
AAATGATTACATTTCAAAAGGTGCCTAAAAAACTTCACAAAACACACTCGCCAACCCCGAGCGCATAGTT
CAAAACCGGAGCTTCAGCTACTTAAGAAGATAGGTACATAAAACCGACCAAAGAAACTGACGCCTCACTT
ATCCCTCCCCTCACCAGAGGTCCGGCGCCTGTCGATTCAGGAGAGCCTACCCTAGGCCCGAACCCTGCGT
CCTGCGACGGAGAAAAGCCTACCGCACACCTACCGGCTGGTGGCCCCACCCTGCATTATAAGCCAACAGA
ACGGGTGACGTCACGACACGACGAGGGCGCGCGCTCCCAAAGGTACGGGTGCACTGCCCAACGGCACCGC
CATAACTGCCGCCCCCGCAACAGACGACAAACCGAGTTCTCCAGTCAGTGACAAACTTCACGTCAGGGTC
CCCAGATGGTGCCCAGCCCATCTCACCCGAATAAGAGCTTTCCCGCATTAGCGAAGGGCTCAAGACCTTG
GGTTCTTGCCGCCCACCATGCCCCCCACCTTGTTTCAACGACCTCACAGCCCGCCTCACAAGCGTCTTCC
ATTCAAGACTCGGGAACAGCCGCCATTTTGCTGCGCTCCCCCCAACCCCCAGTTCAGGGCAACCTTGCTC
GCGGACCCAGACTACAGCCCTTGGCGGTCTCTCCACACGCTTCCGTCCCACCGAGCGGCCCGGCGGCCAC
GAAAGCCCCGGCCAGCCCAGCAGCCCGCTACTCACCAAGTGACGATCACAGCGATCCACAAACAAGAACC
GCGACCCAAATCCCGGCTGCGACGGAACTAGCTGTGCCACACCCGGCGCGTCCTTATATAATCATCGGCG
TTCACCGCCCCACGGAGATCCCTCCGCAGAATCGCCGAGAAGGGACTACTTTTCCTCGCCTGTTCCGCTC
TCTGGAAAGAAAACCAGTGCCCTAGAGTCACCCAAGTCCCGTCCTAAAATGTCCTTCTGCTGATACTGGG
GTTCTAAGGCCGAGTCTTATGAGCAGCGGGCCGCTGTCCTGAGCGTCCGGGCGGAAGGATCAGGACGCTC
CTGCGCCCTTCGTCTGACGTGGCAGCGCTCGCCGTGACGAGGGGGGCGCCCGCGGGAGGCGCCAAAACCC
GGCGCGGAGGCCAGGCGCGCCCCGATTTCGATATTCCTCGGATCTCGGATAGATCGGGATTGAGGATGTA
GGTTGAACTTCTCTCGGGTGATCCCGATCTCGGATATTCGGGATTGGAGTAATACCTGGCGATAGGCGCT
GCCAAGCAATAGCCAAGGCGCAAGGCCGGCCAAGAGACTTGCGATAGTTCGTTCGAGAGGTAGCCTGCAA
GATGGATCGGACGAAAGGTTTGAAGATTTTCCGACGAGGGCCTTGGAGAGTTCGGAAATTTAAATGCAAC
TATGGATGAACGAAATAGACAGATCGCTGAGATAGGTGCCTCACTGATTAAGCATTGGTAACTGTCAGAC
CAAGTTTACTCATATATACTTTAGATTGATTTAAAACTTCATTTTTAATTTAAAAGGATCTAGGTGAAGA
TCCTTTTTGATAATCTCATGACCAAAATCCCTTAACGTGAGTTTTCGTTCCACTGAGCGTCAGACCCCGT
AGAAAAGATCAAAGGATCTTCTTGAGATCCTTTTTTTCTGCGCGTAATCTGCTGCTTGCAAACAAAAAAA
CCACCGCTACCAGCGGTGGTTTGTTTGCCGGATCAAGAGCTACCAACTCTTTTTCCGAAGGTAACTGGCT
TCAGCAGAGCGCAGATACCAAATACTGTTCTTCTAGTGTAGCCGTAGTTAGGCCACCACTTCAAGAACTC
TGTAGCACCGCCTACATACCTCGCTCTGCTAATCCTGTTACCAGTGGCTGCTGCCAGTGGCGATAAGTCG
TGTCTTACCGGGTTGGACTCAAGACGATAGTTACCGGATAAGGCGCAGCGGTCGGGCTGAACGGGGGGTT
CGTGCACACAGCCCAGCTTGGAGCGAACGACCTACACCGAACTGAGATACCTACAGCGTGAGCTATGAGA
AAGCGCCACGCTTCCCGAAGGGAGAAAGGCGGACAGGTATCCGGTAAGCGGCAGGGTCGGAACAGGAGAG
CGCACGAGGGAGCTTCCAGGGGGAAACGCCTGGTATCTTTATAGTCCTGTCGGGTTTCGCCACCTCTGAC
TTGAGCGTCGATTTTTGTGATGCTCGTCAGGGGGGCGGAGCCTATGGAAAAACGCCAGCAACGCGGCCTT
TTTACGGTTCCTGGCCTTTTGCTGGCCTTTTGCTCACATGATTTAAATGAAACTCGTAATCGGAGAACGG
GTGCAATAGCAAGGACCAGATCGAACTTGACTGACGCAATTCTGAGCGTAGTCGAAACCCAGACAAGTCG
ATCTCGCCAAGTAGCTGACTTGACTGGTTAATTAAGTTTCGATAGCCCAAGGTAACCAATGAGATTAGGG
AGGGAAGAAAGTTTGATGAACTACTTCTGACCCCTAGTGGTGTCCAGAAAAGACCATTAAAGGAATGTCT
TGATCGAAATCGAGAGATCGCCTGCAGGATAGCTGACGACCTTAAGGATAAATTTCTGGTAAGGAGGACA
CGTATGGAAGTGGGCAAGTTGGGGAAGCCGTATCCGTTGCTGAATCTGGCATATGTGGGAGTATAAGACG
CGCAGCGTCGCATCAGGCATTTTTTTCTGCGCCAATGCCGGTAGATAGCAATCCGGCCCGAGGGGCACAA
AAAACCCCTCAAGACCCGTTTAGAGGCCCCAAGGGGTTATGCTACGATACCGATAGAGATGGGCCAATAC
CACATTTGTAGAGGTTTTACTTGCTTTAAAAAACCTCCCACACCTCCCCCTGAACCTGAAACATAAAATG
AATGCAATTGTTGTTGTTAACTTGTTTATTGCAGCTTATAATGGTTACAAATAAAGCAATAGCATCACAA
ATTTCACAAATAAAGCATTTTTTTCACTGCATTCTAGTTGTGGTTTGTCCAAACTCATCAATGTATCTTA
TCATGTCTGTGAGCTGAAGGTACGCTGTATCTCAGTCAGTCAAGCTAGCAGAGGCCTGCGGATCCTTAGC
CGCGTGGCACGAGCCCGCTGCTATGGTGATGGTGATGGTGCATGTGCCCCGAGCCTGAACCTGCCAGGTT
AGCGTCCAAGAACTCTTTTAGCTGGCCCTTAGACAGGGCTCCCACTTTTGTCGCGGCAACTTCCCCATTC
TTAAAGAGCAGGAGGGTAGGTATTCCCCTGATGCCGTATTTAGGTGCCGTCCCTGGGTTCTGATCTATAT
TAAGCTTAGCGACAGTTAATTTTCCTTGATACTCGTCGGCGATCTCGTCCAGAATGGGTGCGATCATCTT
GCACGGGCCACACCATTCAGCCCAGAAATCTACCAGTATCGCACCATCGGCCTTCAACACGTCTGTATCA
AAGGAGTCATCGGTTAGATGAATGATTTTGTCACTCATCGACTGAAAGTAAAGGTTTTCGACCAGAAGAT
CAGGAACTCTAGAAGAATTCAGATTTTTAACACGAGAGTAAACGTAAAAAGAAGGTTTTACAAGACTCAC
GTTAACAATATTGCAGCAGTACGCACACAATCGAAGCGCAGTAAGGATGGCTAGTGTAACTAGCAAGAAT
ACCACGAAAGCAAGAAAAAGAAGTACGCTATTAACTATTAACGTACCTGTCTCTTCCGAAACGAATGAGT
ACATGGTGGCGGCCGCTGGCGGGTGTGTCGAGTGGATGGTAGGATCGACAAAGATCTGATCTGACGGTTC
ACTAAACCAGCTCTGCTTATATAGACCTCCCACCGTACACGCCTACCGCCCATTTGCGTCAATGGGGCGG
AGTTGTTACGACATTTTGGAAAGTCCCGTTGATTTTGGTGCCAAAACAAACTCCCATTGACGTCAATGGG
GTGGAGACTTGGAAATCCCCGTGAGTCAAACCGCTATCCACGCCCATTGATGTACTGCCAAAACCGCATC
AGCATGGTAATAGCGATGACTAATACGTAGATGTACTGCCAAGTAGGAAAGTCCCATAAGGTCATGTACT
GGGCATAATGCCAGGCGGGCCATTTACCGTCATTGACGTCAATAGGGGGCGTACTTGGCATATGATACAC
TTGATGTACTGCCAAGTGGGCAGTTTACCGTAAATA
